Addgene plasmid #12640: LNCX TbetaRII DN
Depositing lab: Rik Derynck. Depositing organization: University of California, San Francisco (UCSF). Publication: Roles of autocrine TGF-beta receptor and Smad signaling in adipocyte differentiation. Choy L, Skillington J, Derynck R. J Cell Biol. 2000 May 1. 149(3):667-82. 10.1083/jcb.149.3.667 PubMed 10791980.
Backbone
  Vector backbone: LNCX
  Backbone size w/o insert (bp): 6600
  Vector type: Mammalian Expression, Retroviral
  Selectable markers: Neomycin (select with G418)
Growth in bacteria
  Bacterial resistance: Ampicillin, 100 μg/mL
  Growth temperature: 37°C
  Growth strain: DH5alpha
  Copy number: High Copy
Gene/Insert
  Gene/Insert name: TGF-beta receptor II
  Species: H. sapiens (human)
  Insert size (bp): 600
  Mutation: Dominant negative: truncated cytoplasmically
  Entrez Gene: TGFBR2 (a.k.a. AAT3, FAA3, LDS1B, LDS2, LDS2B, MFS2, RIIC, TAAD2, TBR-ii, TBRII, TGFR-2, TGFbeta-RII, tbetaR-II)
  Tag / fusion protein: Flag (C terminal on insert)
  Cloning method: Restriction Enzyme; 5′ cloning site HpaI (destroyed during cloning); 3′ cloning site HpaI (destroyed during cloning)
  Sequencing primers: 5′ LNCX
Terms and licenses: Academic/Nonprofit Terms; Industry Terms: Not Available to Industry
How to cite: LNCX TbetaRII DN was a gift from Rik Derynck (Addgene plasmid # 12640 ; http://n2t.net/addgene:12640 ; RRID:Addgene_12640)
