[The description below was written by a language model from this plasmid's Addgene catalogue record.]
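Description:
LNCX TbetaRII DN is a retroviral mammalian expression plasmid built on the LNCX backbone (about 6.6 kb without insert) that carries a dominant-negative form of the human TGF-beta type II receptor (TGFBR2). It is maintained in E. coli as a high-copy plasmid under ampicillin selection, and transduced or transfected mammalian cells can be selected with G418 through the vector's neomycin resistance marker. No feature table accompanies the record, so individual elements are not itemised. The LNCX design is generally understood as a Moloney-type retroviral vector in which the 5' LTR drives the neo gene and an internal CMV promoter drives the inserted cDNA, with LTRs and a packaging signal allowing the transcript to be packaged into virions when the plasmid is introduced into a packaging cell line.

The insert is roughly 600 bp and encodes a receptor truncated in its cytoplasmic region, with a C-terminal Flag tag for detection. It was placed into the HpaI site by restriction cloning, and the site was destroyed at both junctions. A receptor of this kind would be expected to retain its extracellular ligand-binding and transmembrane portions while lacking the intracellular kinase domain. It can therefore bind ligand and join receptor complexes without transmitting a signal, which interferes with endogenous TGF-beta signalling. The associated publication concerns autocrine TGF-beta receptor and Smad signalling in adipocyte differentiation, which is consistent with using this construct for stable retroviral delivery to block TGF-beta responsiveness in cultured cells and to examine the effects on differentiation.
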