>Addgene plasmid #12640 | LNCX TbetaRII DN | addgene partial sequence | sequence record 19064 | LNCX 5'-AGCTCGTTTAGTGAACCGTCAGATC-3'
TTTGACCTCCATAGAAGACACCGGGACCGATCCAGCCTCCGCGGCCCCAAGCCCTCGAGGGCTTGTTAAT
TCGTCTGCCATGGGTCGGGGGCTGCTCAGGGGCCTGTGGCCGCTGCACATCGTCCTGTGGACGCGTATCG
CCAGCACGATCCCACCGCACGTTCAGAAGTCGGTTAATAACGACATGATAGTCACTGACAACAACGGTGC
AGTCAAGTTTCCACAACTGTGTAAATTTTGTGATGTGAGATTTTCCACCTGTGACAACCAGAAATCCTGC
ATGAGCAACTGCAGCATCACCTCCATCTGTGAGAAGCCACAGGAAGTCTGTGTGGCTGTATGGAGAAAGA
ATGACGAGAACATAACACTAGAGACAGTTTGCCATGACCCCAAGCTCCCCTACCATGACTTTATTCTGGA
AGATGCTGCTTCTCCAAAGTGCATTATGAAGGAAAAAAAAAAGCCTGGTGAGACTTTCTTCATGTGTTCC
TGTAGCTCTGATGAGTGCAATGACAACATCATCTTCTCAGAAGAATATAACACCAGCAATCCTGACTTGT
TGCTAGTCATATTTCAAGTGACAGGCATCAGCCTCCTGCCACCACTGGGAGTTGCCATATCTGTCATCAT
CATCTTCTACTGCTACCGCGTTGGATCCATGGACTACAAAGACGATGACGATAAATAGTCTAGAACATCG
ATAAAA
